>Addgene plasmid #172533 | pME-PLIN2-tdTOMATO | addgene full sequence | sequence record 343156 | Addgene NGS Result
CAAATAATGATTTTATTTTGACTGATAGTGACCTGTTCGTTGCAACAAATTGATGAGCAATGCTTTTTTA
TAATGCCAACTTTGTACAAAAAAGCAGGCTCCGCGGCCGCCCCCTTCACCATGAGCTTTCTTCTGTACTT
GAAACTGCACAACAGATTTTCGGCTAACATGGGTTCTATGGAGGATGTAAATAACCAGAATGTGGTTGCC
CGAATTGTTCACCTTCCCCTGGTTGTTTCCACCTATGACATGATGTCGAACGTGTACGTCAACACCAAGA
ACAACCACCCATACCTGAAGTCTGTGTGCGAGGTTGCTGAGAATGGTGTCAAATCCATAACCTCAGCTGC
CTTTCACAGCGCTTTACCAATCATTGGCAAACTGGAGCCTCAGATCTCTATGGCAAATGACCTGGCGTGC
AAAGGACTTGATAAGATAGAAAAGACTCTGCCGATCCTACACAAGCCATCTGAACAGATTATGGCCAATG
CTAAAGATGCAGTGACAGGAGCCAAGGAGGCTGTCAGCGGGACTGTGAGCGGTGCCAAGGAGTCTGTCTC
CATCACCCTAAATGATGTGATGGACCGAACACGCGGGGCAGTGCAGGGCAGCGTGGAGAAGACCAAGACT
GTGGTCAGCGGTGGAGTCCAGACAGTGATGGACAGCAGGATGCTCAAACTGGTGTCCAGCAGAGTGGACA
ATGCACTGAGCACATCTGAGACGCTGCTGGAGCACTACTTGCCTGAAAATGAGGAGGAAAAAGAAGGTGA
AGAGAGGAATACTGAAGGATTGGAAAATGACAGCGATTTGGCCAATTATTATGTCCGACTGGGCTCTCTG
TCCATTAAAGTCAGAGACAGGACTTATCAGAGAGCCGTGGAGAAAGTTCGTCATGCCGTGCAGCGCGGAC
AGGAGTCCATTTCACAGCTTAACCACACCATGGATATAATCGAATTTACCAGGAAGAATATTGATGGGTC
TAACCAGAAGCTGCAGGAGAAACTGGGTTCACTAATGGGCTGGAAGAGCGTTTCTCAAAGCCAAGAAACA
GAGAGCGAAACAGACAGTGAAGCTGAGCAAATTGAGTCGCGCACACTGACCATCGCCCACAGCCTCAGCC
AGCAGCTTCAGAGCACATGTGTGGTGCTGGTGTCCAGTCTCAGGGGTCTCCCTCAGCACGTCCAGCTCCA
GGTGGGCTCTGTCAGCCGCTCCGCATTGGAGATCTACAGCAGCTTCAGTAAAGCGGCCGTGCTGGGGGAT
CTGTCCAGCACCGTCCTGTCCTCCAGCCGCTCACAGCTCAGCAGAATCACAGAGTCCATGGACAACGTGA
TGGACTACCTGCTCAACAACACTCCTCTCAACTGGCTGGTCGGACCGTTTTACCCACGTGTGGAGCGCGC
CGTTGAAAACGAGGCCAAATGTAGCAAACAGAGGACCCTTCAAGTCACTGAAATGGTGAGCAAGGGCGAG
GAGGTCATCAAAGAGTTCATGCGCTTCAAGGTGCGCATGGAGGGCTCCATGAACGGCCACGAGTTCGAGA
TCGAGGGCGAGGGCGAGGGCCGCCCCTACGAGGGCACCCAGACCGCCAAGCTGAAGGTGACCAAGGGCGG
CCCCCTGCCCTTCGCCTGGGACATCCTGTCCCCCCAGTTCATGTACGGCTCCAAGGCGTACGTGAAGCAC
CCCGCCGACATCCCCGATTACAAGAAGCTGTCCTTCCCCGAGGGCTTCAAGTGGGAGCGCGTGATGAACT
TCGAGGACGGCGGTCTGGTGACCGTGACCCAGGACTCCTCCCTGCAGGACGGCACGCTGATCTACAAGGT
GAAGATGCGCGGCACCAACTTCCCCCCCGACGGCCCCGTAATGCAGAAGAAGACCATGGGCTGGGAGGCC
TCCACCGAGCGCCTGTACCCCCGCGACGGCGTGCTGAAGGGCGAGATCCACCAGGCCCTGAAGCTGAAGG
ACGGCGGCCACTACCTGGTGGAGTTCAAGACCATCTACATGGCCAAGAAGCCCGTGCAACTGCCCGGCTA
CTACTACGTGGACACCAAGCTGGACATCACCTCCCACAACGAGGACTACACCATCGTGGAACAGTACGAG
CGCTCCGAGGGCCGCCACCACCTGTTCCTGGGGCATGGCACCGGCAGCACCGGCAGCGGCAGCTCCGGCA
CCGCCTCCTCCGAGGACAACAACATGGCCGTCATCAAAGAGTTCATGCGCTTCAAGGTGCGCATGGAGGG
CTCCATGAACGGCCACGAGTTCGAGATCGAGGGCGAGGGCGAGGGCCGCCCCTACGAGGGCACCCAGACC
GCCAAGCTGAAGGTGACCAAGGGCGGCCCCCTGCCCTTCGCCTGGGACATCCTGTCCCCCCAGTTCATGT
ACGGCTCCAAGGCGTACGTGAAGCACCCCGCCGACATCCCCGATTACAAGAAGCTGTCCTTCCCCGAGGG
CTTCAAGTGGGAGCGCGTGATGAACTTCGAGGACGGCGGTCTGGTGACCGTGACCCAGGACTCCTCCCTG
CAGGACGGCACGCTGATCTACAAGGTGAAGATGCGCGGCACCAACTTCCCCCCCGACGGCCCCGTAATGC
AGAAGAAGACCATGGGCTGGGAGGCCTCCACCGAGCGCCTGTACCCCCGCGACGGCGTGCTGAAGGGCGA
GATCCACCAGGCCCTGAAGCTGAAGGACGGCGGCCGCTACCTGGTGGAGTTCAAGACCATCTACATGGCC
AAGAAGCCCGTGCAACTGCCCGGCTACTACTACGTGGACACCAAGCTGGACATCACCTCCCACAACGAGG
ACTACACCATCGTGGAACAGTACGAGCGCTCCGAGGGCCGCCACCACCTGTTCCTGTACGGCATGGACGA
GCTGTACAAGTAAAAGGGTGGGCGCGCCGACCCAGCTTTCTTGTACAAAGTTGGCATTATAAGAAAGCAT
TGCTTATCAATTTGTTGCAACGAACAGGTCACTATCAGTCAAAATAAAATCATTATTTGCCATCCAGCTG
ATATCCCCTATAGTGAGTCGTATTACATGGTCATAGCTGTTTCCTGGCAGCTCTGGCCCGTGTCTCAAAA
TCTCTGATGTTACATTGCACAAGATAAAAATATATCATCATGAACAATAAAACTGTCTGCTTACATAAAC
AGTAATACAAGGGGTGTTATGAGCCATATTCAACGGGAAACGTCGAGGCCGCGATTAAATTCCAACATGG
ATGCTGATTTATATGGGTATAAATGGGCTCGCGATAATGTCGGGCAATCAGGTGCGACAATCTATCGCTT
GTATGGGAAGCCCGATGCGCCAGAGTTGTTTCTGAAACATGGCAAAGGTAGCGTTGCCAATGATGTTACA
GATGAGATGGTCAGACTAAACTGGCTGACGGAATTTATGCCTCTTCCGACCATCAAGCATTTTATCCGTA
CTCCTGATGATGCATGGTTACTCACCACTGCGATCCCCGGAAAAACAGCATTCCAGGTATTAGAAGAATA
TCCTGATTCAGGTGAAAATATTGTTGATGCGCTGGCAGTGTTCCTGCGCCGGTTGCATTCGATTCCTGTT
TGTAATTGTCCTTTTAACAGCGATCGCGTATTTCGTCTCGCTCAGGCGCAATCACGAATGAATAACGGTT
TGGTTGATGCGAGTGATTTTGATGACGAGCGTAATGGCTGGCCTGTTGAACAAGTCTGGAAAGAAATGCA
TAAACTTTTGCCATTCTCACCGGATTCAGTCGTCACTCATGGTGATTTCTCACTTGATAACCTTATTTTT
GACGAGGGGAAATTAATAGGTTGTATTGATGTTGGACGAGTCGGAATCGCAGACCGATACCAGGATCTTG
CCATCCTATGGAACTGCCTCGGTGAGTTTTCTCCTTCATTACAGAAACGGCTTTTTCAAAAATATGGTAT
TGATAATCCTGATATGAATAAATTGCAGTTTCATTTGATGCTCGATGAGTTTTTCTAATCAGAATTGGTT
AATTGGTTGTAACACTGGCAGAGCATTACGCTGACTTGACGGGACGGCGCAAGCTCATGACCAAAATCCC
TTAACGTGAGTTACGCGTCGTTCCACTGAGCGTCAGACCCCGTAGAAAAGATCAAAGGATCTTCTTGAGA
TCCTTTTTTTCTGCGCGTAATCTGCTGCTTGCAAACAAAAAAACCACCGCTACCAGCGGTGGTTTGTTTG
CCGGATCAAGAGCTACCAACTCTTTTTCCGAAGGTAACTGGCTTCAGCAGAGCGCAGATACCAAATACTG
TTCTTCTAGTGTAGCCGTAGTTAGGCCACCACTTCAAGAACTCTGTAGCACCGCCTACATACCTCGCTCT
GCTAATCCTGTTACCAGTGGCTGCTGCCAGTGGCGATAAGTCGTGTCTTACCGGGTTGGACTCAAGACGA
TAGTTACCGGATAAGGCGCAGCGGTCGGGCTGAACGGGGGGTTCGTGCACACAGCCCAGCTTGGAGCGAA
CGACCTACACCGAACTGAGATACCTACAGCGTGAGCTATGAGAAAGCGCCACGCTTCCCGAAGGGAGAAA
GGCGGACAGGTATCCGGTAAGCGGCAGGGTCGGAACAGGAGAGCGCACGAGGGAGCTTCCAGGGGGAAAC
GCCTGGTATCTTTATAGTCCTGTCGGGTTTCGCCACCTCTGACTTGAGCGTCGATTTTTGTGATGCTCGT
CAGGGGGGCGGAGCCTATGGAAAAACGCCAGCAACGCGGCCTTTTTACGGTTCCTGGCCTTTTGCTGGCC
TTTTGCTCACATGTTCTTTCCTGCGTTATCCCCTGATTCTGTGGATAACCGTATTACCGCCTTTGAGTGA
GCTGATACCGCTCGCCGCAGCCGAACGACCGAGCGCAGCGAGTCAGTGAGCGAGGAAGCGGAAGAGCGCC
CAATACGCAAACCGCCTCTCCCCGCGCGTTGGCCGATTCATTAATGCAGCTGGCACGACAGGTTTCCCGA
CTGGAAAGCGGGCAGTGAGCGCAACGCAATTAATACGCGTACCGCTAGCCAGGAAGAGTTTGTAGAAACG
CAAAAAGGCCATCCGTCAGGATGGCCTTCTGCTTAGTTTGATGCCTGGCAGTTTATGGCGGGCGTCCTGC
CCGCCACCCTCCGGGCCGTTGCTTCACAACGTTCAAATCCGCTCCCGGCGGATTTGTCCTACTCAGGAGA
GCGTTCACCGACAAACAACAGATAAAACGAAAGGCCCAGTCTTCCGACTGAGCCTTTCGTTTTATTTGAT
GCCTGGCAGTTCCCTACTCTCGCGTTAACGCTAGCATGGATGTTTTCCCAGTCACGACGTTGTAAAACGA
CGGCCAGTCTTAAGCTCGGGCCC
Features (pLannotate 1.2.2; 11 found; start..end, strand, type, name):
      1..100     +  protein_bind   attL1: mutant version of attL; recombination site for the Gateway® LR reaction LR Clonase™
    202..1389    +  CDS            PLIN2 (fragment): PLIN2_HUMAN - Also known as ADFP. Experimental evidence at protein level: Swiss-Prot protein existence level 1. May be involved in development and maintenance of adipose tissue. From Homo sapiens (Human).
   1453..2882    +  CDS            tdTomato (fragment): tandem dimeric (pseudo-monomeric) derivative of DsRed (Shaner et al., 2004) mammalian codon-optimized
   2900..2999    -  protein_bind   attL2: mutant version of attL; recombination site for the Gateway® LR reaction LR Clonase™
   3017..3035    -  promoter       T7 promoter: promoter for bacteriophage T7 RNA polymerase
   3169..3978    +  CDS            KanR: aminoglycoside phosphotransferase; aph(3')-Ia; confers resistance to kanamycin in bacteria or G418 (Geneticin®) in eukaryotes
   4125..4713    +  rep_origin     ori: high-copy-number ColE1/pMB1/pBR322/pUC origin of replication
   4896..4988    +  CDS            lacI (fragment): lac repressor; lacI; The lac repressor binds to the lac operator to inhibit transcription in E. coli. This inhibition can be relieved by adding lactose or isopropyl-β-D-thiogalactopyranoside (IPTG).
   5043..5070    -  terminator     rrnB T2 terminator: transcription terminator T2 from the E. coli rrnB gene
   5202..5245    +  terminator     rrnB T1 terminator: Escherichia coli rrnB; transcription terminator T1 from the E. coli rrnB gene
   5292..5328    -  CDS            lacZα (fragment): LacZα fragment of β-galactosidase; lacZ fragment
