[The description below was written by a language model from this plasmid's Addgene catalogue record and pLannotate feature annotations shown in this document.]
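Description:
pME-PLIN2-tdTOMATO is a Gateway middle entry clone of about 5.3 kb, built on the pME-tdTOMATO backbone, that carries a zebrafish lipid droplet reporter ready for recombination into destination vectors. It is propagated in E. coli through a high-copy ColE1/pUC-type origin and selected with kanamycin via an aminoglycoside phosphotransferase (KanR) gene. The backbone also shows the usual entry-vector features: rrnB T1 and T2 terminators that shield the cloning region from read-through transcription, a T7 promoter just outside attL2 pointing back toward the insert, and short residual lacI and lacZα fragments that have no evident functional role.

The payload lies between attL1 and attL2, the sites used by LR Clonase to transfer the cassette. It consists of the zebrafish plin2 coding sequence followed in the same orientation by tdTomato, the tandem-dimer red fluorescent derivative of DsRed, giving a 2,763 bp PLIN2-tdTomato fusion. The automated annotation labels the first segment by homology to human PLIN2, but the catalogue entry gives the species as D. rerio. Perilipin 2 is a lipid droplet coat protein, so the fusion marks lipid droplets with red fluorescence. No eukaryotic promoter or polyadenylation signal is annotated within the attL-flanked region, consistent with a middle entry clone: these elements are expected to come from the other components combined with it during Gateway assembly of a final expression construct. Sequencing by the repository found S80R, A81S, E144D, I148F and R415H substitutions in the fusion, which the depositor notes are not known to affect function. The construct is intended for building transgenes to track lipid droplet dynamics in vivo in zebrafish.
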