Addgene plasmid #172533: pME-PLIN2-tdTOMATO
Purpose: PLIN2-tdTOMATO fusion (zebrafish lipid droplet reporter) in middle entry vector for Gateway cloning
Depositing lab: Richard White. Depositing organization: Memorial Sloan-Kettering Cancer Center. Publication: An in vivo reporter for tracking lipid droplet dynamics in transparent zebrafish. Lumaquin D, Johns E, Montal E, Weiss JM, Ola D, Abuhashem A, White RM. Elife. 2021 Jun 11;10. pii: 64744. doi: 10.7554/eLife.64744. PubMed 34114952.
Backbone
  Vector backbone: pME-tdTOMATO
Growth in bacteria
  Bacterial resistance: Kanamycin, 50 μg/mL
  Growth temperature: 37°C
  Growth strain: DH5alpha
  Copy number: Unknown
Gene/Insert
  Gene/Insert name: plin2-tdtomato
  Species: D. rerio (zebrafish)
  Insert size (bp): 2763
  Mutation: S80R, A81S, E144D, I148F, and R415H mutations in PLIN2-tdTomato
Terms and licenses: Academic/Nonprofit Terms; Industry Terms: Not Available to Industry
Depositor comments: Please note that the Addgene verified sequence identified S80R, A81S, E144D, I148F, and R415H mutations in PLIN2-tdTomato. These mutations are not known to affect plasmid function.
How to cite: pME-PLIN2-tdTOMATO was a gift from Richard White (Addgene plasmid # 172533 ; http://n2t.net/addgene:172533 ; RRID:Addgene_172533)
